Addgene plasmid #109938: pHH0103_TLN1_IRS
Purpose: Protein expression and purification of TLN1_IRS
Depositing lab: Sachdev Sidhu. Depositing organization: University of Toronto. Publication: Large-scale survey and database of high affinity ligands for peptide recognition modules. Teyra J, Kelil A, Jain S, Helmy M, Jajodia R, Hooda Y, Gu J, D'Cruz AA, Nicholson SE, Min J, Sudol M, Kim PM, Bader GD, Sidhu SS. Mol Syst Biol. 2020 Dec;16(12):e9310. doi: 10.15252/msb.20199310. PubMed 33438817.
Backbone
  Vector backbone: pHH0103
  Vector type: Bacterial Expression
Growth in bacteria
  Bacterial resistance: Ampicillin, 100 μg/mL
  Growth temperature: 37°C
  Growth strain: DH5alpha
  Copy number: Low Copy
Gene/Insert
  Gene/Insert name: TLN1_IRS
  Species: H. sapiens (human)
  Cloning method: Restriction Enzyme; 5′ cloning site Sfi1 (unknown if destroyed); 3′ cloning site Not1 (unknown if destroyed)
Terms and licenses: Academic/Nonprofit Terms; Industry Terms: Not Available to Industry
How to cite: pHH0103_TLN1_IRS was a gift from Sachdev Sidhu (Addgene plasmid # 109938 ; http://n2t.net/addgene:109938 ; RRID:Addgene_109938)
