[The description below was written by a language model from this plasmid's Addgene catalogue record and pLannotate feature annotations shown in this document.]
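Description:
pHH0103_TLN1_IRS is a bacterial expression plasmid of about 7 kb, built on the pHH0103 backbone, for producing and purifying a domain of human talin-1 (TLN1) in E. coli. It replicates from a ColE1/pMB1-type origin with the pBR322 bom region and is selected with ampicillin through the β-lactamase gene and its own promoter. The catalogue lists it as low copy, although the rop gene is annotated only as two fragments, split by an f1 phage origin. That origin would in principle allow single-stranded DNA production with helper phage.

Expression is driven by the strong hybrid tac promoter followed by a lac operator. The plasmid also carries lacI under the lacIq promoter, so transcription is repressed until induced with IPTG. The open reading frame begins with a 6xHis tag and continues with Schistosoma japonicum glutathione S-transferase, followed by a roughly 280 bp fragment of TLN1. This fragment, named the IRS domain in the record, was cloned between SfiI and NotI sites. The resulting His-GST fusion can be purified by either metal-chelate or glutathione affinity, and GST often aids solubility.

An fd phage terminator lies just downstream of the insert. Beyond it are fragments of M13 gene III and of the tetracycline resistance gene. These look like remnants of a phage-display phagemid ancestor, and their position after the terminator suggests they are not part of the expressed product, though the record does not say so explicitly. The associated work is a large-scale survey of peptide ligands for peptide recognition modules, which fits use of the purified domain as a target in binding selections and assays.
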