Features (pLannotate 1.2.2; 21 found; start..end, strand, type, name):
      1..29      +  promoter       tac promoter: strong E. coli promoter; hybrid between the trp and lac UV5 promoters
     37..53      +  protein_bind   lac operator: The lac repressor binds to the lac operator to inhibit transcription in E. coli. This inhibition can be relieved by adding lactose or isopropyl-β-D-thiogalactopyranoside (IPTG). lac repressor encoded by lacI
    138..155     +  CDS            6xHis: 6xHis affinity tag
    171..824     +  CDS            GST26_SCHJA: Experimental evidence at protein level: Swiss-Prot protein existence level 1. GST isoenzymes appear to play a central role in the parasite detoxification system. Other functions are also suspected including a role in increasing the solubility of haematin in the parasite gut. From Schistosoma japonicum (Blood fluke).
    906..1184    +  CDS            TLN1 (fragment): TLN1_HUMAN - Also known as KIAA1027, TLN. Experimental evidence at protein level: Swiss-Prot protein existence level 1. Probably involved in connections of major cytoskeletal structures to the plasma membrane. High molecular weight cytoskeletal protein concentrated at regions of cell-substratum contact and, in lymphocytes, at cell-cell contacts (By similarity). From Homo sapiens (Human).
   1200..1247    +  terminator     fd terminator (sequence withheld): central terminator from bacteriophage fd (Otsuka and Kunisawa, 1982)
   1252..1464    +  CDS            M13 gene III (fragment) (sequence partly withheld): pIII; III; minor coat protein
   1479..1949    +  CDS            M13 gene III (fragment) (sequence partly withheld): pIII; III; minor coat protein
   1971..2041    +  CDS            TcR (fragment): tetracycline efflux protein; tet; confers resistance to tetracycline
   2283..2663    -  CDS            YPB1_ECOLX: Protein predicted: Swiss-Prot protein existence level 4. From Escherichia coli.
   2680..2831    +  CDS            rop (fragment): Rop protein, which maintains plasmids at low copy number; rop
   2867..3295    -  rep_origin     f1 ori (sequence partly withheld): f1 bacteriophage origin of replication; arrow indicates direction of (+) strand synthesis
   3304..3343    +  CDS            rop (fragment): Rop protein, which maintains plasmids at low copy number; rop
   3445..3585    +  misc_feature   bom: basis of mobility region from pBR322
   3771..4358    -  rep_origin     ori: high-copy-number ColE1/pMB1/pBR322/pUC origin of replication
   4529..5389    -  CDS            AmpR: β-lactamase; bla; confers resistance to ampicillin, carbenicillin, and related antibiotics
   5390..5494    -  promoter       AmpR promoter: bla
   5603..5680    +  promoter       lacIq promoter: lacI (mutant); In the lacIq allele, a single base change in the promoter boosts expression of the lacI gene about 10-fold.
   5681..6763    +  CDS            lacI: lac repressor; lacI; The lac repressor binds to the lac operator to inhibit transcription in E. coli. This inhibition can be relieved by adding lactose or isopropyl-β-D-thiogalactopyranoside (IPTG).
   6776..6797    +  protein_bind   CAP binding site: CAP binding activates transcription in the presence of cAMP. E. coli catabolite activator protein
   6816..6833    +  promoter       tet promoter (fragment): E. coli promoter for tetracycline efflux protein gene
>Addgene plasmid #109938 | pHH0103_TLN1_IRS | addgene full sequence | sequence record 215189 | Addgene NGS Result
TTGACAATTAATCATCGGCTCGTATAATGTGTGGAATTGTGAGCGGATAACAATTTCACACAGGAAACAG
CCAGTCCGTTTAGGTGTTTTCACGAGCACTTCACCAACAAGGACCATAGATTATGAAAATCGAAGAACAC
CATCACCATCACCATTCCAGCGGTAAGCTTATGTCCCCTATACTAGGTTATTGGAAAATTAAGGGCCTTG
TGCAACCCACTCGACTTCTTTTGGAATATCTTGAAGAAAAATATGAAGAGCATTTGTATGAGCGCGATGA
AGGTGATAAATGGCGAAACAAAAAGTTTGAATTGGGTTTGGAGTTTCCCAATCTTCCTTATTATATTGAT
GGTGATGTTAAATTAACACAGTCTATGGCCATCATACGTTATATAGCTGACAAGCACAACATGTTGGGTG
GTTGTCCAAAAGAGCGTGCAGAGATTTCAATGCTTGAAGGAGCGGTTTTGGATATTAGATACGGTGTTTC
GAGAATTGCATATAGTAAAGACTTTGAAACTCTCAAAGTTGATTTTCTTAGCAAGCTACCTGAAATGCTG
AAAATGTTCGAAGATCGTTTATGTCATAAAACATATTTAAATGGTGATCATGTAACCCATCCTGACTTCA
TGTTGTATGACGCTCTTGATGTTGTTTTATACATGGACCCAATGTGCCTGGATGCGTTCCCAAAATTAGT
TTGTTTTAAAAAACGTATTGAAGCTATCCCACAAATTGATAAGTACTTGAAATCCAGCAAGTATATAGCA
TGGCCTTTGCAGGGCTGGCAAGCCACGTTTGGTGGTGGCGACCATCCTCCAAAATCGGATCTGGAAGTTC
TGTTCCAGGGGCCCCTGTCCAGCGGTCTGGTTCCGCGTGGTTCCGGTACCGCGGCCCAGCCGGCCGGTGT
TAGCTTTTTTCTGGTTAAAGAAAAAATGAAAGGCAAAAACAAACTGGTTCCGCGTCTGCTGGGTATTACC
AAAGAATGTGTTATGCGTGTGGACGAGAAAACCAAAGAGGTTATTCAAGAATGGAACCTGACCAACATTA
AACGTTGGGCAGCAAGCCCGAAAAGCTTTACCCTGGATTTTGGTGATTATCAGGATGGCTATTATTCAGT
TCAGACCACCGAAGGTGAGCAGATTGCACAGCTGATTGCAGGTTATATTGACATTATTCTGAAAGCGGCC
GCATA
[142 nt withheld, positions 1196-1337]
C
[98 nt withheld, positions 1339-1436]
AGTTTGTACTGGTGACGAAACTCAGTGTCTAGCTAGAGTGGC
[149 nt withheld, positions 1479-1627]
T
[41 nt withheld, positions 1629-1669]
T
[62 nt withheld, positions 1671-1732]
A
[35 nt withheld, positions 1734-1768]
CCTCCCTCAATCGGTTGAATGTCGCCCTTTTGTCTTTGGCGCTGGTAAACCATATGAA
[86 nt withheld, positions 1827-1912]
T
[54 nt withheld, positions 1914-1967]
CTAGCGCCGCCCTATACCTTGTCTGCCTCCCCGCGTTGCGTCGCGGTGCATGGAGCCGGGCCACCTCGAC
CTGAATGGAAGCCGGCGGCACCTCGCTAACGGATTCACCACTCCAAGAATTGGAGCCAATCAATTCTTGC
GGAGAACTGTGAATGCGCAAACCAACCCTTGGCAGAACATATCCATCGCGTCCGCCATCTCCAGCAGCCG
CACGCGGCGCATCTCGGGCAGCGTTGGGTCCTGGCCACGGGTGCGCATGATCGTGCTCCTGTCGTTGAGG
ACCCGGCTAGGCTGGCGGGGTTGCCTTACTGGTTAGCAGAATGAATCACCGATACGCGAGCGAACGTGAA
GCGACTGCTGCTGCAAAACGTCTGCGACCTGAGCAACAACATGAATGGTCTTCGGTTTCCGTGTTTCGTA
AAGTCTGGAAACGCGGAAGTCAGCGCCCTGCACCATTATGTTCCGGATCTGCATCGCAGGATGCTGCTGG
CTACCCTGTGGAACACCTACATCTGTATTAACGAAGCGCTGGCATTGACCCTGAGTGATTTTTCTCTGGT
CCCGCCGCATCCATACCGCCAGTTGTTTACCCTCACAACGTTCCAGTAACCGGGCATGTTCATCATCAGT
AACCCGTATCGTGAGCATCCTCTCTCGTTTCATCGGTATCATTACCCCCATGAACAGAAATCCCCCTTAC
ACGGAGGCATCAGTGACCAAACAGGAAAAAACCGCCCTTAACATGGCCCGCTTTATCAGAAGCCAGACAT
TAACGCTTCTGGAGAAACTCAACGAGCTGGACGCGGATGAACAGGCAGACATCTGTGAATCGCTTCACGA
CCACGCTGATGAGCTTTACCGCAGGATCCGCGAAATTGTAAGCGTTAATATTTTGTTAAAATTCGCGTTA
AATTTTTGTTAAATCAGCTCATTTTTTAACCAATAGGCCGAAATCGGCAAAATCCCTTATAAATCAAAAG
AATAGACCGAGATAGGGT
[37 nt withheld, positions 2966-3002]
AAAGAACGTGGACTCCAACGTCAAAGG
[49 nt withheld, positions 3030-3078]
T
[91 nt withheld, positions 3080-3170]
G
[124 nt withheld, positions 3172-3295]
CGCGGATCCTGCCTCGCGCGTTTCGGTGATGACGGTGAAAACCTCTGACACATGCAGCTCCCGGAGACGG
TCACAGCTTGTCTGTAAGCGGATGCCGGGAGCAGACAAGCCCGTCAGGGCGCGTCAGCGGGTGTTGGCGG
GTGTCGGGGCGCAGCCATGACCCAGTCACGTAGCGATAGCGGAGTGTATACTGGCTTAACTATGCGGCAT
CAGAGCAGATTGTACTGAGAGTGCACCATATGCGGTGTGAAATACCGCACAGATGCGTAAGGAGAAAATA
CCGCATCAGGCGCTCTTCCGCTTCCTCGCTCACTGACTCGCTGCGCTCGGTCGTTCGGCTGCGGCGAGCG
GTATCAGCTCACTCAAAGGCGGTAATACGGTTATCCACAGAATCAGGGGATAACGCAGGAAAGAACATGT
GAGCAAAAGGCCAGCAAAAGGCCAGGAACCGTAAAAAGGCCGCGTTGCTGGCGTTTTTCCATAGGCTCCG
CCCCCCTGACGAGCATCACAAAAATCGACGCTCAAGTCAGAGGTGGCGAAACCCGACAGGACTATAAAGA
TACCAGGGTTTCCCCCTGGAAGCTCCCTCGTGCGCTCTCCTGTTCCGACCCTGCCGCTTACCGGATACCT
GTCCGCCTTTCTCCCTTCGGGAAGCGTGGCGCTTTCTCATAGCTCACGCTGTAGGTATCTCAGTTCGGTG
TAGGTCGTTCGCTCCAAGCTGGGCTGTGTGCACGAACCCCCCGTTCAGCCCGACCGCTGCGCCTTATCCG
GTAACTATCGTCTTGAGTCCAACCCGGTAAGACACGACTTATCGCCACTGGCAGCAGCCACTGGTAACAG
GATTAGCAGAGCGAGGTATGTAGGCGGTGCTACAGAGTTCTTGAAGTGGTGGCCTAACTACGGCTACACT
AGAAGGACAGTATTTGGTATCTGCGCTCTGCTGAAGCCAGTTACCTTCGGAAAAAGAGTTGGTAGCTCTT
GATCCGGCAAACAAACCACCGCTGGTAGCGGTGGTTTTTTTGTTTGCAAGCAGCAGATTACGCGCAGAAA
AAAAGGATCTCAAGAAGATCCTTTGATCTTTTCTACGGGGTCTGACGCTCAGTGGAACGAAAACTCACGT
TAAGGGATTTTGGTCATGAGATTATCAAAAAGGATCTTCACCTAGATCCTTTTAAATTAAAAATGAAGTT
TTAAATCAATCTAAAGTATATATGAGTAAACTTGGTCTGACAGTTACCAATGCTTAATCAGTGAGGCACC
TATCTCAGCGATCTGTCTATTTCGTTCATCCATAGTTGCCTGACTCCCCGTCGTGTAGATAACTACGATA
CGGGAGGGCTTACCATCTGGCCCCAGTGCTGCAATGATACCGCGAGACCCACGCTCACCGGCTCCAGATT
TATCAGCAATAAACCAGCCAGCCGGAAGGGCCGAGCGCAGAAGTGGTCCTGCAACTTTATCCGCCTCCAT
CCAGTCTATTAATTGTTGCCGGGAAGCTAGAGTAAGTAGTTCGCCAGTTAATAGTTTGCGCAACGTTGTT
GCCATTGCTGCAGGCATCGTGGTGTCACGCTCGTCGTTTGGTATGGCTTCATTCAGCTCCGGTTCCCAAC
GATCAAGGCGAGTTACATGATCCCCCATGTTGTGCAAAAAAGCGGTTAGCTCCTTCGGTCCTCCGATCGT
TGTCAGAAGTAAGTTGGCCGCAGTGTTATCACTCATGGTTATGGCAGCACTGCATAATTCTCTTACTGTC
ATGCCATCCGTAAGATGCTTTTCTGTGACTGGTGAGTACTCAACCAAGTCATTCTGAGAATAGTGTATGC
GGCGACCGAGTTGCTCTTGCCCGGCGTCAACACGGGATAATACCGCGCCACATAGCAGAACTTTAAAAGT
GCTCATCATTGGAAAACGTTCTTCGGGGCGAAAACTCTCAAGGATCTTACCGCTGTTGAGATCCAGTTCG
ATGTAACCCACTCGTGCACCCAACTGATCTTCAGCATCTTTTACTTTCACCAGCGTTTCTGGGTGAGCAA
AAACAGGAAGGCAAAATGCCGCAAAAAAGGGAATAAGGGCGACACGGAAATGTTGAATACTCATACTCTT
CCTTTTTCAATATTATTGAAGCATTTATCAGGGTTATTGTCTCATGAGCGGATACATATTTGAATGTATT
TAGAAAAATAAACAAATAGGGGTTCCGCGCACATTTCCCCGAAAAGTGCCACCTGACGTCTAAGAAACCA
TTATTATCATGACATTAACCTATAAAAATAGGCGTATCACGAGGCCCTTTCGTCTTCAAGAATTCCCGAC
ACCATCGAATGGTGCAAAACCTTTCGCGGTATGGCATGATAGCGCCCGGAAGAGAGTCAATTCAGGGTGG
TGAATGTGAAACCAGTAACGTTATACGATGTCGCAGAGTATGCCGGTGTCTCTTATCAGACCGTTTCCCG
CGTGGTGAACCAGGCCAGCCACGTTTCTGCGAAAACGCGGGAAAAAGTGGAAGCGGCGATGGCGGAGCTG
AATTACATTCCCAACCGCGTGGCACAACAACTGGCGGGCAAACAGTCGTTGCTGATTGGCGTTGCCACCT
CCAGTCTGGCCCTGCACGCGCCGTCGCAAATTGTCGCGGCGATTAAATCTCGCGCCGATCAACTGGGTGC
CAGCGTGGTGGTGTCGATGGTAGAACGAAGCGGCGTCGAAGCCTGTAAAGCGGCGGTGCACAATCTTCTC
GCGCAACGCGTCAGTGGGCTGATCATTAACTATCCGCTGGATGACCAGGATGCCATTGCTGTGGAAGCTG
CCTGCACTAATGTTCCGGCGTTATTTCTTGATGTCTCTGACCAGACACCCATCAACAGTATTATTTTCTC
CCATGAAGACGGTACGCGACTGGGCGTGGAGCATCTGGTCGCATTGGGTCACCAGCAAATCGCGCTGTTA
GCGGGCCCATTAAGTTCTGTCTCGGCGCGTCTGCGTCTGGCTGGCTGGCATAAATATCTCACTCGCAATC
AAATTCAGCCGATAGCGGAACGGGAAGGCGACTGGAGTGCCATGTCCGGTTTTCAACAAACCATGCAAAT
GCTGAATGAGGGCATCGTTCCCACTGCGATGCTGGTTGCCAACGATCAGATGGCGCTGGGCGCAATGCGC
GCCATTACCGAGTCCGGGCTGCGCGTTGGTGCGGATATCTCGGTAGTGGGATACGACGATACCGAAGACA
GCTCATGTTATATCCCGCCGTTAACCACCATCAAACAGGATTTTCGCCTGCTGGGGCAAACCAGCGTGGA
CCGCTTGCTGCAACTCTCTCAGGGCCAGGCGGTGAAGGGCAATCAGCTGTTGCCCGTCTCACTGGTGAAA
AGAAAAACCACCCTGGCGCCCAATACGCAAACCGCCTCTCCCCGCGCGTTGGCCGATTCATTAATGCAGC
TGGCACGACAGGTTTCCCGACTGGAAAGCGGGCAGTGAGCGCAACGCAATTAATGTAAGTTAGCTCACTC
ATTAGGCACAATTCTCATGTTTGACAGCTTATCATCGACTGCACGGTGCACCAATGCTTCTGGCGTCAGG
CAGCCATCGGAAGCTGTGGTATGGCTGTGCAGGTCGTAAATCACTGCATAATTCGTGTCGCTCAAGGCGC
ACTCCCGTTCTGGATAATGTTTTTTGCGCCGACATCATAACGGTTCTGGCAAATATTCTGAAATGAGCTG
